Addgene plasmid #125395: Lenti-(BB)-hPGK-KRAB-dCas9-P2A-BlastR rs7903146-guide2
Purpose: CRISPR-mediated repression of human islet enhancer containing T2D-associated variant rs7903146 (TCF7L2 GWAS locus)
Depositing lab: Jorge Ferrer. Depositing organization: Imperial College London. Publication: Human pancreatic islet three-dimensional chromatin architecture provides insights into the genetics of type 2 diabetes. Miguel-Escalada I, Bonas-Guarch S, Cebola I, Ponsa-Cobas J, Mendieta-Esteban J, Atla G, Javierre BM, Rolando DMY, Farabella I, Morgan CC, Garcia-Hurtado J, Beucher A, Moran I, Pasquali L, Ramos-Rodriguez M, Appel EVR, Linneberg A, Gjesing AP, Witte DR, Pedersen O, Grarup N, Ravassard P, Torrents D, Mercader JM, Piemonti L, Berney T, de Koning EJP, Kerr-Conte J, Pattou F, Fedko IO, Groop L, Prokopenko I, Hansen T, Marti-Renom MA, Fraser P, Ferrer J. Nat Genet. 2019 Jun 28. pii: 10.1038/s41588-019-0457-0. doi: 10.1038/s41588-019-0457-0. PubMed 31253982.
Backbone
  Vector backbone: Lenti-(BB)-hPGK-KRAB-dCas9-P2A-BlastR
  Backbone manufacturer: Jorge Ferrer (Addgene #118155)
  Vector type: Mammalian Expression, Lentiviral, CRISPR
  Selectable markers: Blasticidin
Growth in bacteria
  Bacterial resistance: Ampicillin, 100 μg/mL
  Growth temperature: 37°C
  Growth strain: Stbl3
  Copy number: High Copy
Gene/Insert
  Gene/Insert name: KRAB-dCas9-2A-BlastR
  gRNA/shRNA sequence: AAAACTAAGGGTGCCTCATA
  Species: H. sapiens (human)
  Promoter: hPGK and U6
  Tag / fusion protein: HA (C terminal on backbone)
  Cloning method: Restriction Enzyme; 5′ cloning site Unknown (destroyed during cloning); 3′ cloning site Unknown (destroyed during cloning)
  Sequencing primers: 5′ GATCCGCCACCATGGATGC
Terms and licenses: Academic/Nonprofit Terms; Industry Terms: Not Available to Industry
How to cite: Lenti-(BB)-hPGK-KRAB-dCas9-P2A-BlastR rs7903146-guide2 was a gift from Jorge Ferrer (Addgene plasmid # 125395 ; http://n2t.net/addgene:125395 ; RRID:Addgene_125395)
