[The description below was written by a language model from this plasmid's Addgene catalogue record and pLannotate feature annotations shown in this document.]
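Description:
Lenti-(BB)-hPGK-KRAB-dCas9-P2A-BlastR rs7903146-guide2 is an all-in-one lentiviral CRISPR interference plasmid of about 13.4 kb, built on the Lenti-(BB)-hPGK-KRAB-dCas9-P2A-BlastR backbone. In bacteria it is maintained through a high-copy ColE1/pUC-type origin and selected with ampicillin via β-lactamase. The backbone also carries an f1 origin and an SV40/EM7-driven bleomycin (Zeocin) resistance cassette that lies outside the viral genome.

The transfer cassette is a third-generation, self-inactivating design. A CMV enhancer/promoter fused to a truncated HIV-1 5' LTR drives genomic RNA production in packaging cells. It is followed by the Ψ packaging signal, a gag fragment, the RRE for Rev-dependent export and the cPPT/CTS. The downstream end comprises WPRE, a ΔU3 3' LTR and a bGH polyadenylation signal.

Between the LTRs are two expression units. A human U6 Pol III promoter transcribes a single guide RNA, made of the cloned spacer joined to the S. pyogenes scaffold. The circular map is numbered so that the spacer spans the origin between these two features. A human PGK promoter then drives the ZNF10 KRAB repression domain fused to Cas9, which the record names as catalytically dead dCas9 although the automated annotation simply labels it Cas9. The record lists a C-terminal HA tag, and a P2A peptide links the fusion to blasticidin S deaminase, so transduced mammalian cells can be selected with blasticidin. Neither the HA tag nor the P2A is called in the feature table.

The guide targets a human pancreatic islet enhancer containing the type 2 diabetes-associated variant rs7903146 at the TCF7L2 GWAS locus. The construct is intended to silence this enhancer epigenetically so that its regulatory function can be tested.
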