Features (pLannotate 1.2.2; 34 found; start..end, strand, type, name):
      1..76      +  misc_RNA       gRNA scaffold: guide RNA scaffold for the Streptococcus pyogenes CRISPR/Cas9 system
    107..617     +  promoter       hPGK promoter: human phosphoglycerate kinase 1 promoter
    666..851     +  CDS            KRAB: Krüppel-associated box (KRAB) transcriptional repression domain from the human zinc finger protein ZNF10 (Margolin et al., 1994)
    873..4976    +  CDS            Cas9: Cas9 (Csn1) endonuclease from the Streptococcus pyogenes Type II CRISPR/Cas system generates RNA-guided double strand breaks in DNA
   5175..5573    +  CDS            BSD: blasticidin S deaminase; Aspergillus terreus BSD; confers resistance to blasticidin
   5574..5595    +  misc_feature   MCS (fragment): pBluescript multiple cloning site
   5598..6186    +  misc_feature   WPRE: woodchuck hepatitis virus posttranscriptional regulatory element
   6237..6256    +  misc_feature   cPPT/CTS (fragment): central polypurine tract and central termination sequence of HIV-1
   6258..6491    +  LTR            3' LTR (ΔU3): self-inactivating 3' long terminal repeat (LTR) from HIV-1
   6523..6747    +  polyA_signal   bGH poly(A) signal: bovine growth hormone polyadenylation signal
   6751..6772    +  promoter       SV40 promoter (fragment): SV40 enhancer and early promoter
   6793..7221    +  rep_origin     f1 ori (sequence partly withheld): f1 bacteriophage origin of replication; arrow indicates direction of (+) strand synthesis
   7235..7564    +  promoter       SV40 promoter: SV40 enhancer and early promoter
   7612..7659    +  promoter       EM7 promoter: synthetic bacterial promoter&nbsp
   7678..8052    +  CDS            BleoR: antibiotic-binding protein; Sh ble from Streptoalloteichus hindustanus; confers resistance to bleomycin, phleomycin, and Zeocin™
   8062..8187    +  CDS            ble (fragment): BLE_KLEPN - Experimental evidence at protein level: Swiss-Prot protein existence level 1. Binding protein with a strong affinity to the bleomycin family of antibiotics. Binds to CL990; an antimitotic-antibiotic compound. From Klebsiella pneumoniae.
   8182..8303    +  polyA_signal   SV40 poly(A) signal: SV40 polyadenylation signal
   8374..8396    -  protein_bind   lac operator (fragment): The lac repressor binds to the lac operator to inhibit transcription in E. coli. This inhibition can be relieved by adding lactose or isopropyl-β-D-thiogalactopyranoside (IPTG). lac repressor encoded by lacI
   8400..8430    -  promoter       lac promoter: promoter for the E. coli lac operon
   8445..8466    -  protein_bind   CAP binding site: CAP binding activates transcription in the presence of cAMP. E. coli catabolite activator protein
   8479..8571    -  CDS            lacI (fragment): lac repressor; lacI; The lac repressor binds to the lac operator to inhibit transcription in E. coli. This inhibition can be relieved by adding lactose or isopropyl-β-D-thiogalactopyranoside (IPTG).
   8754..9342    -  rep_origin     ori: high-copy-number ColE1/pMB1/pBR322/pUC origin of replication
   9513..10373   -  CDS            AmpR: β-lactamase; bla; confers resistance to ampicillin, carbenicillin, and related antibiotics
  10374..10478   -  promoter       AmpR promoter: bla
  10537..10589   -  misc_feature   bom (fragment): basis of mobility region from pBR322
  10744..11123   +  enhancer       CMV enhancer: human cytomegalovirus immediate early enhancer
  11124..11323   +  promoter       CMV promoter: human cytomegalovirus (CMV) immediate early promoter
  11341..11521   +  LTR            5' LTR (truncated): truncated 5' long terminal repeat (LTR) from HIV-1
  11568..11693   +  misc_feature   HIV-1 Ψ: packaging signal of human immunodeficiency virus type 1
  11677..12040   +  CDS            HIV-1 gag (fragment): gag protein from human immunodeficiency virus 1; gag
  12186..12419   +  misc_feature   RRE: The Rev response element (RRE) of HIV-1 allows for Rev-dependent mRNA export from the nucleus to the cytoplasm.
  12796..12896   +  CDS            Rev (fragment): human immunodeficiency virus 1 (HIV-1) Rev protein; rev; enhances nuclear export of unspliced and incompletely spliced viral mRNAs
  12946..13063   +  misc_feature   cPPT/CTS: central polypurine tract and central termination sequence of HIV-1
  13114..13354   +  promoter       U6 promoter: RNA polymerase III promoter for human U6 snRNA
>Addgene plasmid #125395 | Lenti-(BB)-hPGK-KRAB-dCas9-P2A-BlastR rs7903146-guide2 | addgene full sequence | sequence record 251091 | Addgene NGS Result
GTTTTAGAGCTAGAAATAGCAAGTTAAAATAAGGCTAGTCCGTTATCAACTTGAAAAAGTGGCACCGAGT
CGGTGCTTTTTTGAATTCGCTAGCTAGGTCTTGAAAGGGGTTGGGGTTGCGCCTTTTCCAAGGCAGCCCT
GGGTTTGCGCAGGGACGCGGCTGCTCTGGGCGTGGTTCCGGGAAACGCAGCGGCGCCGACCCTGGGTCTC
GCACATTCTTCACGTCCGTTCGCAGCGTCACCCGGATCTTCGCCGCTACCCTTGTGGGCCCCCCGGCGAC
GCTTCCTGCTCCGCCCCTAAGTCGGGAAGGTTCCTTGCGGTTCGCGGCGTGCCGGACGTGACAAACGGAA
GCCGCACGTCTCACTAGTACCCTCGCAGACGGACAGCGCCAGGGAGCAATGGCAGCGCGCCGACCGCGAT
GGGCTGTGGCCAATAGCGGCTGCTCAGCAGGGCGCGCCGAGAGCAGCGGCCGGGAAGGGGCGGTGCGGGA
GGCGGGGTGTGGGGCGGTAGTGTGGGCCCTGTTCCTGCCCGCGCGGTGTTCCGCATTCTGCAAGCCTCCG
GAGCGCACGTCGGCAGTCGGCTCCCTCGTTGACCGAATCACCGACCTCTCTCCCCAGGACCGGTGATCCG
CCACCATGGATGCTAAGTCACTAACTGCCTGGTCCCGGACACTGGTGACCTTCAAGGATGTATTTGTGGA
CTTCACCAGGGAGGAGTGGAAGCTGCTGGACACTGCTCAGCAGATCGTGTACAGAAATGTGATGCTGGAG
AACTATAAGAACCTGGTTTCCTTGGGTTATCAGCTTACTAAGCCAGATGTGATCCTCCGGTTGGAGAAGG
GAGAAGAGCCCGGCGGTTCCGGCGGAGGGTCGATGGACAAGAAGTACAGCATCGGCCTGGCCATCGGCAC
CAACTCTGTCGGCTGGGCCGTGATCACCGACGAGTACAAGGTGCCCAGCAAGAAATTCAAGGTGCTGGGC
AACACCGACCGGCACAGCATCAAGAAGAACCTGATCGGCGCCCTGCTGTTCGACAGCGGAGAAACAGCCG
AGGCCACCCGGCTGAAGAGAACCGCCAGAAGAAGATACACCAGACGGAAGAACCGGATCTGCTATCTGCA
AGAGATCTTCAGCAACGAGATGGCCAAGGTGGACGACAGCTTCTTCCACAGACTGGAAGAGTCCTTCCTG
GTGGAAGAGGATAAGAAGCACGAGCGGCACCCCATCTTCGGCAACATCGTGGACGAGGTGGCCTACCACG
AGAAGTACCCCACCATCTACCACCTGAGAAAGAAACTGGTGGACAGCACCGACAAGGCCGACCTGCGGCT
GATCTATCTGGCCCTGGCCCACATGATCAAGTTCCGGGGCCACTTCCTGATCGAGGGCGACCTGAACCCC
GACAACAGCGACGTGGACAAGCTGTTCATCCAGCTGGTGCAGACCTACAACCAGCTGTTCGAGGAAAACC
CCATCAACGCCAGCGGCGTGGACGCCAAGGCCATCCTGTCTGCCAGACTGAGCAAGAGCAGACGGCTGGA
AAATCTGATCGCCCAGCTGCCCGGCGAGAAGAAGAATGGCCTGTTCGGCAACCTGATTGCCCTGAGCCTG
GGCCTGACCCCCAACTTCAAGAGCAACTTCGACCTGGCCGAGGATGCCAAACTGCAGCTGAGCAAGGACA
CCTACGACGACGACCTGGACAACCTGCTGGCCCAGATCGGCGACCAGTACGCCGACCTGTTTCTGGCCGC
CAAGAACCTGTCCGACGCCATCCTGCTGAGCGACATCCTGAGAGTGAACACCGAGATCACCAAGGCCCCC
CTGAGCGCCTCTATGATCAAGAGATACGACGAGCACCACCAGGACCTGACCCTGCTGAAAGCTCTCGTGC
GGCAGCAGCTGCCTGAGAAGTACAAAGAGATTTTCTTCGACCAGAGCAAGAACGGCTACGCCGGCTACAT
CGATGGCGGAGCCAGCCAGGAAGAGTTCTACAAGTTCATCAAGCCCATCCTGGAAAAGATGGACGGCACC
GAGGAACTGCTCGTGAAGCTGAACAGAGAGGACCTGCTGCGGAAGCAGCGGACCTTCGACAACGGCAGCA
TCCCCCACCAGATCCACCTGGGAGAGCTGCACGCCATTCTGCGGCGGCAGGAAGATTTTTACCCATTCCT
GAAGGACAACCGGGAAAAGATCGAGAAGATCCTGACCTTCCGCATCCCCTACTACGTGGGCCCTCTGGCC
AGGGGAAACAGCAGATTCGCCTGGATGACCAGAAAGAGCGAGGAAACCATCACCCCCTGGAACTTCGAGG
AAGTGGTGGACAAGGGCGCCAGCGCCCAGAGCTTCATCGAGCGGATGACCAACTTCGATAAGAACCTGCC
CAACGAGAAGGTGCTGCCCAAGCACAGCCTGCTGTACGAGTACTTCACCGTGTACAACGAGCTGACCAAA
GTGAAATACGTGACCGAGGGAATGAGAAAGCCCGCCTTCCTGAGCGGCGAGCAGAAAAAAGCCATCGTGG
ACCTGCTGTTCAAGACCAACCGGAAAGTGACCGTGAAGCAGCTGAAAGAGGACTACTTCAAGAAAATCGA
GTGCTTCGACTCCGTGGAAATCTCCGGCGTGGAAGATCGGTTCAACGCCTCCCTGGGCACATACCACGAT
CTGCTGAAAATTATCAAGGACAAGGACTTCCTGGACAATGAGGAAAACGAGGACATTCTGGAAGATATCG
TGCTGACCCTGACACTGTTTGAGGACAGAGAGATGATCGAGGAACGGCTGAAAACCTATGCCCACCTGTT
CGACGACAAAGTGATGAAGCAGCTGAAGCGGCGGAGATACACCGGCTGGGGCAGGCTGAGCCGGAAGCTG
ATCAACGGCATCCGGGACAAGCAGTCCGGCAAGACAATCCTGGATTTCCTGAAGTCCGACGGCTTCGCCA
ACAGAAACTTCATGCAGCTGATCCACGACGACAGCCTGACCTTTAAAGAGGACATCCAGAAAGCCCAGGT
GTCCGGCCAGGGCGATAGCCTGCACGAGCACATTGCCAATCTGGCCGGCAGCCCCGCCATTAAGAAGGGC
ATCCTGCAGACAGTGAAGGTGGTGGACGAGCTCGTGAAAGTGATGGGCCGGCACAAGCCCGAGAACATCG
TGATCGAAATGGCCAGAGAGAACCAGACCACCCAGAAGGGACAGAAGAACAGCCGCGAGAGAATGAAGCG
GATCGAAGAGGGCATCAAAGAGCTGGGCAGCCAGATCCTGAAAGAACACCCCGTGGAAAACACCCAGCTG
CAGAACGAGAAGCTGTACCTGTACTACCTGCAGAATGGGCGGGATATGTACGTGGACCAGGAACTGGACA
TCAACCGGCTGTCCGACTACGATGTGGACGCTATCGTGCCTCAGAGCTTTCTGAAGGACGACTCCATCGA
TAACAAAGTGCTGACTCGGAGCGACAAGAACCGGGGCAAGAGCGACAACGTGCCCTCCGAAGAGGTCGTG
AAGAAGATGAAGAACTACTGGCGCCAGCTGCTGAATGCCAAGCTGATTACCCAGAGGAAGTTCGACAATC
TGACCAAGGCCGAGAGAGGCGGCCTGAGCGAACTGGATAAGGCCGGCTTCATCAAGAGACAGCTGGTGGA
AACCCGGCAGATCACAAAGCACGTGGCACAGATCCTGGACTCCCGGATGAACACTAAGTACGACGAGAAC
GACAAACTGATCCGGGAAGTGAAAGTGATCACCCTGAAGTCCAAGCTGGTGTCCGATTTCCGGAAGGATT
TCCAGTTTTACAAAGTGCGCGAGATCAACAACTACCACCACGCCCACGACGCCTACCTGAACGCCGTCGT
GGGAACCGCCCTGATCAAAAAGTACCCTAAGCTGGAAAGCGAGTTCGTGTACGGCGACTACAAGGTGTAC
GACGTGCGGAAGATGATCGCCAAGAGCGAGCAGGAAATCGGCAAGGCTACCGCCAAGTACTTCTTCTACA
GCAACATCATGAACTTTTTCAAGACCGAGATTACCCTGGCCAACGGCGAGATCCGGAAGCGGCCTCTGAT
CGAGACAAACGGCGAAACAGGCGAGATCGTGTGGGATAAGGGCCGGGACTTTGCCACCGTGCGGAAAGTG
CTGTCTATGCCCCAAGTGAATATCGTGAAAAAGACCGAGGTGCAGACAGGCGGCTTCAGCAAAGAGTCTA
TCCTGCCCAAGAGGAACAGCGACAAGCTGATCGCCAGAAAGAAGGACTGGGACCCTAAGAAGTACGGCGG
CTTCGACAGCCCCACCGTGGCCTATTCTGTGCTGGTGGTGGCCAAAGTGGAAAAGGGCAAGTCCAAGAAA
CTGAAGAGTGTGAAAGAGCTGCTGGGGATCACCATCATGGAAAGAAGCAGCTTCGAGAAGAATCCCATCG
ACTTTCTGGAAGCCAAGGGCTACAAAGAAGTGAAAAAGGACCTGATCATCAAGCTGCCTAAGTACTCCCT
GTTCGAGCTGGAAAACGGCCGGAAGAGAATGCTGGCCTCTGCCGGCGAACTGCAGAAGGGAAACGAACTG
GCCCTGCCCTCCAAATATGTGAACTTCCTGTACCTGGCCAGCCACTATGAGAAGCTGAAGGGCTCCCCCG
AGGATAATGAGCAGAAACAGCTGTTTGTGGAACAGCACAAACACTACCTGGACGAGATCATCGAGCAGAT
CAGCGAGTTCTCCAAGAGAGTGATCCTGGCCGACGCTAATCTGGACAAGGTGCTGAGCGCCTACAACAAG
CACAGAGACAAGCCTATCAGAGAGCAGGCCGAGAATATCATCCACCTGTTTACCCTGACCAGTCTGGGAG
CCCCTGCCGCCTTCAAGTACTTTGACACCACCATCGACCGGAAGAGGTACACCAGCACCAAAGAGGTGCT
GGACGCCACCCTGATCCACCAGAGCATCACCGGCCTGTACGAGACACGGATCGACCTGTCTCAGCTGGGA
GGCGACGCCTATCCCTATGACGTGCCCGATTATGCCAGCCTGGGCAGCGGCTCCCCCAAGAAAAAACGCA
AGGTGGAAGATCCTAAGAAAAAGCGGAAAGTGGACGGCATTGGTAGTGGGAGCAACGGCAGCAGCGGGGA
TCCGGCCGCAACAAACTTCTCTCTGCTGAAACAAGCCGGAGATGTCGAAGAGAATCCTGGACCGATGGCC
AAGCCTTTGTCTCAAGAAGAATCCACCCTCATTGAAAGAGCAACGGCTACAATCAACAGCATCCCCATCT
CTGAAGACTACAGCGTCGCCAGCGCAGCTCTCTCTAGCGACGGCCGCATCTTCACTGGTGTCAATGTATA
TCATTTTACTGGGGGACCTTGTGCAGAACTCGTGGTGCTGGGCACTGCTGCTGCTGCGGCAGCTGGCAAC
CTGACTTGTATCGTCGCGATCGGAAATGAGAACAGGGGCATCTTGAGCCCCTGCGGACGGTGCCGACAGG
TGCTTCTCGATCTGCATCCTGGGATCAAAGCCATAGTGAAGGACAGTGATGGACAGCCGACGGCAGTTGG
GATTCGTGAATTGCTGCCCTCTGGTTATGTGTGGGAGGGCTAAGAATTCGATATCAAGCTTATCGGTAAT
CAACCTCTGGATTACAAAATTTGTGAAAGATTGACTGGTATTCTTAACTATGTTGCTCCTTTTACGCTAT
GTGGATACGCTGCTTTAATGCCTTTGTATCATGCTATTGCTTCCCGTATGGCTTTCATTTTCTCCTCCTT
GTATAAATCCTGGTTGCTGTCTCTTTATGAGGAGTTGTGGCCCGTTGTCAGGCAACGTGGCGTGGTGTGC
ACTGTGTTTGCTGACGCAACCCCCACTGGTTGGGGCATTGCCACCACCTGTCAGCTCCTTTCCGGGACTT
TCGCTTTCCCCCTCCCTATTGCCACGGCGGAACTCATCGCCGCCTGCCTTGCCCGCTGCTGGACAGGGGC
TCGGCTGTTGGGCACTGACAATTCCGTGGTGTTGTCGGGGAAATCATCGTCCTTTCCTTGGCTGCTCGCC
TGTGTTGCCACCTGGATTCTGCGCGGGACGTCCTTCTGCTACGTCCCTTCGGCCCTCAATCCAGCGGACC
TTCCTTCCCGCGGCCTGCTGCCGGCTCTGCGGCCTCTTCCGCGTCTTCGCCTTCGCCCTCAGACGAGTCG
GATCTCCCTTTGGGCCGCCTCCCCGCGTCGACTTTAAGACCAATGACTTACAAGGCAGCTGTAGATCTTA
GCCACTTTTTAAAAGAAAAGGGGGGACTGGAAGGGCTAATTCACTCCCAACGAAGACAAGATCTGCTTTT
TGCTTGTACTGGGTCTCTCTGGTTAGACCAGATCTGAGCCTGGGAGCTCTCTGGCTAACTAGGGAACCCA
CTGCTTAAGCCTCAATAAAGCTTGCCTTGAGTGCTTCAAGTAGTGTGTGCCCGTCTGTTGTGTGACTCTG
GTAACTAGAGATCCCTCAGACCCTTTTAGTCAGTGTGGAAAATCTCTAGCAGGGCCCGTTTAAACCCGCT
GATCAGCCTCGACTGTGCCTTCTAGTTGCCAGCCATCTGTTGTTTGCCCCTCCCCCGTGCCTTCCTTGAC
CCTGGAAGGTGCCACTCCCACTGTCCTTTCCTAATAAAATGAGGAAATTGCATCGCATTGTCTGAGTAGG
TGTCATTCTATTCTGGGGGGTGGGGTGGGGCAGGACAGCAAGGGGGAGGATTGGGAAGACAATAGCAGGC
ATGCTGGGGATGCGGTGGGCTCTATGGCTTCTGAGGCGGAAAGAACCAGCTGGGGCTCTAGGGGGTATCC
CC
[124 nt withheld, positions 6793-6916]
C
[91 nt withheld, positions 6918-7008]
A
[49 nt withheld, positions 7010-7058]
CCTTTGACGTTGGAGTCCACGTTCTTT
[37 nt withheld, positions 7086-7122]
ACCCTATCTCGGTCTATTCTTTTGATTTATAAGGGATTTTGCCGATTTCGGCCTATTGGTTAAAAAATGA
GCTGATTTAACAAAAATTTAACGCGAATTAATTCTGTGGAATGTGTGTCAGTTAGGGTGTGGAAAGTCCC
CAGGCTCCCCAGCAGGCAGAAGTATGCAAAGCATGCATCTCAATTAGTCAGCAACCAGGTGTGGAAAGTC
CCCAGGCTCCCCAGCAGGCAGAAGTATGCAAAGCATGCATCTCAATTAGTCAGCAACCATAGTCCCGCCC
CTAACTCCGCCCATCCCGCCCCTAACTCCGCCCAGTTCCGCCCATTCTCCGCCCCATGGCTGACTAATTT
TTTTTATTTATGCAGAGGCCGAGGCCGCCTCTGCCTCTGAGCTATTCCAGAAGTAGTGAGGAGGCTTTTT
TGGAGGCCTAGGCTTTTGCAAAAAGCTCCCGGGAGCTTGTATATCCATTTTCGGATCTGATCAGCACGTG
TTGACAATTAATCATCGGCATAGTATATCGGCATAGTATAATACGACAAGGTGAGGAACTAAACCATGGC
CAAGTTGACCAGTGCCGTTCCGGTGCTCACCGCGCGCGACGTCGCCGGAGCGGTCGAGTTCTGGACCGAC
CGGCTCGGGTTCTCCCGGGACTTCGTGGAGGACGACTTCGCCGGTGTGGTCCGGGACGACGTGACCCTGT
TCATCAGCGCGGTCCAGGACCAGGTGGTGCCGGACAACACCCTGGCCTGGGTGTGGGTGCGCGGCCTGGA
CGAGCTGTACGCCGAGTGGTCGGAGGTCGTGTCCACGAACTTCCGGGACGCCTCCGGGCCGGCCATGACC
GAGATCGGCGAGCAGCCGTGGGGGCGGGAGTTCGCCCTGCGCGACCCGGCCGGCAACTGCGTGCACTTCG
TGGCCGAGGAGCAGGACTGACACGTGCTACGAGATTTCGATTCCACCGCCGCCTTCTATGAAAGGTTGGG
CTTCGGAATCGTTTTCCGGGACGCCGGCTGGATGATCCTCCAGCGCGGGGATCTCATGCTGGAGTTCTTC
GCCCACCCCAACTTGTTTATTGCAGCTTATAATGGTTACAAATAAAGCAATAGCATCACAAATTTCACAA
ATAAAGCATTTTTTTCACTGCATTCTAGTTGTGGTTTGTCCAAACTCATCAATGTATCTTATCATGTCTG
TATACCGTCGACCTCTAGCTAGAGCTTGGCGTAATCATGGTCATAGCTGTTTCCTGTGTGAAATTGTTAT
CCGCTCACAATTCCACACAACATACGAGCCGGAAGCATAAAGTGTAAAGCCTGGGGTGCCTAATGAGTGA
GCTAACTCACATTAATTGCGTTGCGCTCACTGCCCGCTTTCCAGTCGGGAAACCTGTCGTGCCAGCTGCA
TTAATGAATCGGCCAACGCGCGGGGAGAGGCGGTTTGCGTATTGGGCGCTCTTCCGCTTCCTCGCTCACT
GACTCGCTGCGCTCGGTCGTTCGGCTGCGGCGAGCGGTATCAGCTCACTCAAAGGCGGTAATACGGTTAT
CCACAGAATCAGGGGATAACGCAGGAAAGAACATGTGAGCAAAAGGCCAGCAAAAGGCCAGGAACCGTAA
AAAGGCCGCGTTGCTGGCGTTTTTCCATAGGCTCCGCCCCCCTGACGAGCATCACAAAAATCGACGCTCA
AGTCAGAGGTGGCGAAACCCGACAGGACTATAAAGATACCAGGCGTTTCCCCCTGGAAGCTCCCTCGTGC
GCTCTCCTGTTCCGACCCTGCCGCTTACCGGATACCTGTCCGCCTTTCTCCCTTCGGGAAGCGTGGCGCT
TTCTCATAGCTCACGCTGTAGGTATCTCAGTTCGGTGTAGGTCGTTCGCTCCAAGCTGGGCTGTGTGCAC
GAACCCCCCGTTCAGCCCGACCGCTGCGCCTTATCCGGTAACTATCGTCTTGAGTCCAACCCGGTAAGAC
ACGACTTATCGCCACTGGCAGCAGCCACTGGTAACAGGATTAGCAGAGCGAGGTATGTAGGCGGTGCTAC
AGAGTTCTTGAAGTGGTGGCCTAACTACGGCTACACTAGAAGAACAGTATTTGGTATCTGCGCTCTGCTG
AAGCCAGTTACCTTCGGAAAAAGAGTTGGTAGCTCTTGATCCGGCAAACAAACCACCGCTGGTAGCGGTG
GTTTTTTTGTTTGCAAGCAGCAGATTACGCGCAGAAAAAAAGGATCTCAAGAAGATCCTTTGATCTTTTC
TACGGGGTCTGACGCTCAGTGGAACGAAAACTCACGTTAAGGGATTTTGGTCATGAGATTATCAAAAAGG
ATCTTCACCTAGATCCTTTTAAATTAAAAATGAAGTTTTAAATCAATCTAAAGTATATATGAGTAAACTT
GGTCTGACAGTTACCAATGCTTAATCAGTGAGGCACCTATCTCAGCGATCTGTCTATTTCGTTCATCCAT
AGTTGCCTGACTCCCCGTCGTGTAGATAACTACGATACGGGAGGGCTTACCATCTGGCCCCAGTGCTGCA
ATGATACCGCGAGACCCACGCTCACCGGCTCCAGATTTATCAGCAATAAACCAGCCAGCCGGAAGGGCCG
AGCGCAGAAGTGGTCCTGCAACTTTATCCGCCTCCATCCAGTCTATTAATTGTTGCCGGGAAGCTAGAGT
AAGTAGTTCGCCAGTTAATAGTTTGCGCAACGTTGTTGCCATTGCTACAGGCATCGTGGTGTCACGCTCG
TCGTTTGGTATGGCTTCATTCAGCTCCGGTTCCCAACGATCAAGGCGAGTTACATGATCCCCCATGTTGT
GCAAAAAAGCGGTTAGCTCCTTCGGTCCTCCGATCGTTGTCAGAAGTAAGTTGGCCGCAGTGTTATCACT
CATGGTTATGGCAGCACTGCATAATTCTCTTACTGTCATGCCATCCGTAAGATGCTTTTCTGTGACTGGT
GAGTACTCAACCAAGTCATTCTGAGAATAGTGTATGCGGCGACCGAGTTGCTCTTGCCCGGCGTCAATAC
GGGATAATACCGCGCCACATAGCAGAACTTTAAAAGTGCTCATCATTGGAAAACGTTCTTCGGGGCGAAA
ACTCTCAAGGATCTTACCGCTGTTGAGATCCAGTTCGATGTAACCCACTCGTGCACCCAACTGATCTTCA
GCATCTTTTACTTTCACCAGCGTTTCTGGGTGAGCAAAAACAGGAAGGCAAAATGCCGCAAAAAAGGGAA
TAAGGGCGACACGGAAATGTTGAATACTCATACTCTTCCTTTTTCAATATTATTGAAGCATTTATCAGGG
TTATTGTCTCATGAGCGGATACATATTTGAATGTATTTAGAAAAATAAACAAATAGGGGTTCCGCGCACA
TTTCCCCGAAAAGTGCCACCTGACGTCGACGGATCGGGAGATCTCCCGATCCCCTATGGTGCACTCTCAG
TACAATCTGCTCTGATGCCGCATAGTTAAGCCAGTATCTGCTCCCTGCTTGTGTGTTGGAGGTCGCTGAG
TAGTGCGCGAGCAAAATTTAAGCTACAACAAGGCAAGGCTTGACCGACAATTGCATGAAGAATCTGCTTA
GGGTTAGGCGTTTTGCGCTGCTTCGCGATGTACGGGCCAGATATACGCGTTGACATTGATTATTGACTAG
TTATTAATAGTAATCAATTACGGGGTCATTAGTTCATAGCCCATATATGGAGTTCCGCGTTACATAACTT
ACGGTAAATGGCCCGCCTGGCTGACCGCCCAACGACCCCCGCCCATTGACGTCAATAATGACGTATGTTC
CCATAGTAACGCCAATAGGGACTTTCCATTGACGTCAATGGGTGGAGTATTTACGGTAAACTGCCCACTT
GGCAGTACATCAAGTGTATCATATGCCAAGTACGCCCCCTATTGACGTCAATGACGGTAAATGGCCCGCC
TGGCATTATGCCCAGTACATGACCTTATGGGACTTTCCTACTTGGCAGTACATCTACGTATTAGTCATCG
CTATTACCATGGTGATGCGGTTTTGGCAGTACATCAATGGGCGTGGATAGCGGTTTGACTCACGGGGATT
TCCAAGTCTCCACCCCATTGACGTCAATGGGAGTTTGTTTTGGCACCAAAATCAACGGGACTTTCCAAAA
TGTCGTAACAACTCCGCCCCATTGACGCAAATGGGCGGTAGGCGTGTACGGTGGGAGGTCTATATAAGCA
GCGCGTTTTGCCTGTACTGGGTCTCTCTGGTTAGACCAGATCTGAGCCTGGGAGCTCTCTGGCTAACTAG
GGAACCCACTGCTTAAGCCTCAATAAAGCTTGCCTTGAGTGCTTCAAGTAGTGTGTGCCCGTCTGTTGTG
TGACTCTGGTAACTAGAGATCCCTCAGACCCTTTTAGTCAGTGTGGAAAATCTCTAGCAGTGGCGCCCGA
ACAGGGACTTGAAAGCGAAAGGGAAACCAGAGGAGCTCTCTCGACGCAGGACTCGGCTTGCTGAAGCGCG
CACGGCAAGAGGCGAGGGGCGGCGACTGGTGAGTACGCCAAAAATTTTGACTAGCGGAGGCTAGAAGGAG
AGAGATGGGTGCGAGAGCGTCAGTATTAAGCGGGGGAGAATTAGATCGCGATGGGAAAAAATTCGGTTAA
GGCCAGGGGGAAAGAAAAAATATAAATTAAAACATATAGTATGGGCAAGCAGGGAGCTAGAACGATTCGC
AGTTAATCCTGGCCTGTTAGAAACATCAGAAGGCTGTAGACAAATACTGGGACAGCTACAACCATCCCTT
CAGACAGGATCAGAAGAACTTAGATCATTATATAATACAGTAGCAACCCTCTATTGTGTGCATCAAAGGA
TAGAGATAAAAGACACCAAGGAAGCTTTAGACAAGATAGAGGAAGAGCAAAACAAAAGTAAGACCACCGC
ACAGCAAGCGGCCGCTGATCTTCAGACCTGGAGGAGGAGATATGAGGGACAATTGGAGAAGTGAATTATA
TAAATATAAAGTAGTAAAAATTGAACCATTAGGAGTAGCACCCACCAAGGCAAAGAGAAGAGTGGTGCAG
AGAGAAAAAAGAGCAGTGGGAATAGGAGCTTTGTTCCTTGGGTTCTTGGGAGCAGCAGGAAGCACTATGG
GCGCAGCGTCAATGACGCTGACGGTACAGGCCAGACAATTATTGTCTGGTATAGTGCAGCAGCAGAACAA
TTTGCTGAGGGCTATTGAGGCGCAACAGCATCTGTTGCAACTCACAGTCTGGGGCATCAAGCAGCTCCAG
GCAAGAATCCTGGCTGTGGAAAGATACCTAAAGGATCAACAGCTCCTGGGGATTTGGGGTTGCTCTGGAA
AACTCATTTGCACCACTGCTGTGCCTTGGAATGCTAGTTGGAGTAATAAATCTCTGGAACAGATTTGGAA
TCACACGACCTGGATGGAGTGGGACAGAGAAATTAACAATTACACAAGCTTAATACACTCCTTAATTGAA
GAATCGCAAAACCAGCAAGAAAAGAATGAACAAGAATTATTGGAATTAGATAAATGGGCAAGTTTGTGGA
ATTGGTTTAACATAACAAATTGGCTGTGGTATATAAAATTATTCATAATGATAGTAGGAGGCTTGGTAGG
TTTAAGAATAGTTTTTGCTGTACTTTCTATAGTGAATAGAGTTAGGCAGGGATATTCACCATTATCGTTT
CAGACCCACCTCCCAACCCCGAGGGGACCCGACAGGCCCGAAGGAATAGAAGAAGAAGGTGGAGAGAGAG
ACAGAGACAGATCCATTCGATTAGTGAACGGATCGGCACTGCGTGCGCCAATTCTGCAGACAAATGGCAG
TATTCATCCACAATTTTAAAAGAAAAGGGGGGATTGGGGGGTACAGTGCAGGGGAAAGAATAGTAGACAT
AATAGCAACAGACATACAAACTAAAGAATTACAAAAACAAATTACAAAAATTCAAAATTTTCGGGTTTAT
TACAGGGACAGCAGAGATCCAGTTTGGTTAATTAAGGTACCGAGGGCCTATTTCCCATGATTCCTTCATA
TTTGCATATACGATACAAGGCTGTTAGAGAGATAATTAGAATTAATTTGACTGTAAACACAAAGATATTA
GTACAAAATACGTGACGTAGAAAGTAATAATTTCTTGGGTAGTTTGCAGTTTTAAAATTATGTTTTAAAA
TGGACTATCATATGCTTACCGTAACTTGAAAGTATTTCGATTTCTTGGCTTTATATATCTTGTGGAAAGG
ACGAAACACCGAAAACTAAGGGTGCCTCATA
